>Addgene plasmid #104813 | pSC39 | addgene full sequence | sequence record 202766 | Addgene NGS Result
GATGTACTTCACCAGCTCCGCGAAGTCGCTCTTCTTGATGGAGCGCATGGGGACGTGCTTGGCAATCACG
CGCACCCCCCGGCCGTTTTAGCGGCTAAAAAAGTCATGGCTCTGCCCTCGGGCGGACCACGCCCATCATG
ACCTTGCCAAGCTCGTCCTGCTTCTCTTCGATCTTCGCCAGCAGGGCGAGGATCGTGGCATCACCGAACC
GCGCCGTGCGCGGGTCGTCGGTGAGCCAGAGTTTCAGCAGGCCGCCCAGGCGGCCCAGGTCGCCATTGAT
GCGGGCCAGCTCGCGGACGTGCTCATAGTCCACGACGCCCGTGATTTTGTAGCCCTGGCCGACGGCCAGC
AGGTAGGCCGACAGGCTCATGCCGGCCGCCGCCGCCTTTTCCTCAATCGCTCTTCGTTCGTCTGGAAGGC
AGTACACCTTGATAGGTGGGCTGCCCTTCCTGGTTGGCTTGGTTTCATCAGCCATCCGCTTGCCCTCATC
TGTTACGCCGGCGGTAGCCGGCCAGCCTCGCAGAGCAGGATTCCCGTTGAGCACCGCCAGGTGCGAATAA
GGGACAGTGAAGAAGGAACACCCGCTCGCGGGTGGGCCTACTTCACCTATCCTGCCCGGCTGACGCCGTT
GGATACACCAAGGAAAGTCTACACGAACCCTTTGGCAAAATCCTGTATATCGTGCGAAAAAGGATGGATA
TACCGAAAAAATCGCTATAATGACCCCGAAGCAGGGTTATGCAGCGGAAAAGCGCCACGCTTCCCGAAGG
GAGAAAGGCGGACAGGTATCCGGTAAGCGGCAGGGTCGGAACAGGAGAGCGCACGAGGGAGCTTCCAGGG
GGAAACGCCTGGTATCTTTATAGTCCTGTCGGGTTTCGCCACCTCTGACTTGAGCGTCGATTTTTGTGAT
GCTCGTCAGGGGGGCGGAGCCTATGGAAAAACGCCAGCAACGCGGCCTTTTTACGGTTCCTGGCCTTTTG
CTGGCCTTTTGCTCACATGTTCTTTCCTGCGTTATCCCCTGATTCTGTGGATAACCGTATTACCGCCTTT
GAGTGAGCTGATACCGCTCGCCGCAGCCGAACGACCGAGCGCAGCGAGTCAGTGAGCGAGGAAGCGGAAG
AGCGCCAGAAGGCCGCCAGAGAGGCCGAGCGCGGCCGTGAGGCTTGGACGCTAGGGCAGGGCATGAAAAA
GCCCGTAGCGGGCTGCTACGGGCGTCTGACGCGGTGGAAAGGGGGAGGGGATGTTGTCTACATGGCTCTG
CTGTAGTGAGTGGGTTGCGCTCCGGCAGCGGTCCTGATCAATCGTCACCCTTTCTCGGTCCTTCAACGTT
CCTGACAACGAGCCTCCTTTTCGCCAATCCATCGACAATCACCGCGAGTCCCTGCTCGAACGCTGCGTCC
GGACCGGCTTCGTCGAAGGCGTCTATCGCGGCCCGCAACAGCGGCGAGAGCGGAGCCTGTTCAACGGTGC
CGCCGCGCTCGCCGGCATCGCTGTCGCCGGCCTGCTCCTCAAGCACGGCCCCAACAGTGAAGTAGCTGAT
TGTCATCAGCGCATTGACGGCGTCCCCGGCCGAAAAACCCGCCTCGCAGAGGAAGCGAAGCTGCGCGTCG
GCCGTTTCCATCTGCGGTGCGCCCGGTCGCGTGCCGGCATGGATGCGCGCGCCATCGCGGTAGGCGAGCA
GCGCCTGCCTGAAGCTGCGGGCATTCCCGATCAGAAATGAGCGCCAGTCGTCGTCGGCTCTCGGCACCGA
ATGCGTATGATTCTCCGCCAGCATGGCTTCGGCCAGTGCGTCGAGCAGCGCCCGCTTGTTCCTGAAGTGC
CAGTAAAGCGCCGGCTGCTGAACCCCCAACCGTTCCGCCAGTTTGCGTGTCGTCAGACCGTCTACGCCGA
CCTCGTTCAACAGGTCCAGGGCGGCACGGATCACTGTATTCGGCTGCAACTTTGTCATGCTTGACACTTT
ATCACTGATAAACATAATATGTCCACCAACTTATCAGTGATAAAGAATCCGCGCGTTCAATCGGACCAGC
GGAGGCTGGTCCGGAGGCCAGACGTGAAACCCAACATACCCCTGATCGTAATTCTGAGCACTGTCGCGCT
CGACGCTGTCGGCATCGGCCTGATTATGCCGGTGCTGCCGGGCCTCCTGCGCGATCTGGTTCACTCGAAC
GACGTCACCGCCCACTATGGCATTCTGCTGGCGCTGTATGCGTTGGTGCAATTTGCCTGCGCACCTGTGC
TGGGCGCGCTGTCGGATCGTTTCGGGCGGCGGCCAATCTTGCTCGTCTCGCTGGCCGGCGCCAGATCTGG
GGAACCCTGTGGTTGGCATGCACATACAAATGGACGAACGGATAAACCTTTTCACGCCCTTTTAAATATC
CGATTATTCTAATAAACGCTCTTTTCTCTTAGGTTTACCCGCCAATATATCCTGTCAAACACTGATAGTT
TAAACTGAAGGCGGGAAACGACAATCTGATCATGAGCGGAGAATTAAGGGAGTCACGTTATGACCCCCGC
CGATGACGCGGGACAAGCCGTTTTACGTTTGGAACTGACAGAACCGCAACGTTGAAGGAGCCACTCAGCC
GCGGGTTTCTGGAGTTTAATGAGCTAAGCACATACGTCAGAAACCATTATTGCGCGTTCAAAAGTCGCCT
AAGGTCACTATCAGCTAGACGGACGCGGCCGCGGGCCCAATATAACAACGACGTCGTAACAGATAAAGCG
AAGCTTGAAGGTGCATGTGACTCCGTCAAGATTACGAAACCGCCAACTACCACGCAAATTGCAATTCTCA
ATTTCCTAGAAGGACTCTCCGAAAATGCATCCAATACCAAATATTACCCGTGTCATAGGCACCAAGTGAC
ACCATACATGAACACGCGTCACAATATGACTGGAGAAGGGTTCCACACCTTATGCTATAAAACGCCCCAC
ACCCCTCCTCCTTCCTTCGCAGTTCAATTCCAATATATTCCATTCTCTCTGTGTATTTCCCTACCTCTCC
CTTCAAGGTTAGTCGATTTCTTCTGTTTTTCTTCTTCGTTCTTTCCATGAATTGTGTATGTTCTTTGATC
AATACGATGTTGATTTGATTGTGTTTTGTTTGGTTTCATCGATCTTCAATTTTCATAATCAGATTCAGCT
TTTATTATCTTTACAACAACGTCCTTAATTTGATGATTCTTTAATCGTAGATTTGCTCTAATTAGAGCTT
TTTCATGTCAGATCCCTTTACAACAAGCCTTAATTGTTGATTCATTAATCGTAGATTAGGGCTTTTTTCA
TTGATTACTTCAGATCCGTTAAACGTAACCATAGATCAGGGCTTTTTCATGAATTACTTCAGATCCGTTA
AACAACAGCCTTATTTTTTATACTTCTGTGGTTTTTCAAGAAATTGTTCAGATCCGTTGACAAAAAGCCT
TATTCGTTGATTCTATATCGTTTTTCGAGAGATATTGCTCAGATCTGTTAGCAACTGCCTTGTTTGTTGA
TTCTATTGCCGTGGATTAGGGTTTTTTTTCACGAGATTGCTTCAGATCCGTACTTAAGATTACGTAATGG
ATTTTGATTCTGATTTATCTGTGATTGTTGACTCGACAGGTACCTTCAAACCTCGAGGCGCGCCAAGCTA
TCAAACAAGTTTGTACAAAAAAGCAGGCTCCGAATTCGCCCTTCACCATGGATTACAAGGATGATGATGA
TAAGGATTACAAGGATGATGATGATAAGATGGCTCCAAAGAAGAAGAGAAAGGTTGGAATCCACGGAGTT
CCAGCTGCTGATAAGAAGTACTCTATCGGACTTGACATCGGAACCAACTCTGTTGGATGGGCTGTTATCA
CCGATGAGTACAAGGTTCCATCTAAGAAGTTCAAGGTTCTTGGAAACACCGATAGACACTCTATCAAGAA
GAACCTTATCGGTGCTCTTCTTTTCGATTCTGGAGAGACCGCTGAGGCTACCAGATTGAAGAGAACCGCT
AGAAGAAGATACACCAGAAGAAAGAACAGAATCTGCTACCTTCAGGAAATCTTCTCTAACGAGATGGCTA
AGGTTGATGATTCTTTCTTCCACAGACTTGAGGAGTCTTTCCTTGTTGAGGAGGATAAGAAGCACGAGAG
ACACCCAATCTTCGGAAACATCGTTGATGAGGTTGCTTACCACGAGAAGTACCCAACCATCTACCACCTT
AGAAAGAAGTTGGTTGATTCTACCGATAAGGCTGATCTTAGACTTATCTACCTTGCTCTTGCTCACATGA
TCAAGTTCAGAGGACACTTCCTTATCGAGGGAGACCTTAACCCAGATAACTCTGATGTTGATAAGTTGTT
CATCCAGCTTGTTCAGACCTACAACCAGCTTTTCGAGGAGAACCCAATCAACGCTTCTGGAGTTGATGCT
AAGGCTATCCTTTCTGCTAGACTTTCTAAGTCTCGTAGACTTGAGAACCTTATCGCTCAGCTTCCAGGAG
AGAAGAAGAACGGACTTTTCGGAAACCTTATCGCTCTTTCTCTTGGACTTACCCCAAACTTCAAGTCTAA
CTTCGATCTTGCTGAGGATGCTAAGTTGCAGCTTTCTAAGGATACCTACGATGATGATCTTGATAACCTT
CTTGCTCAGATCGGAGATCAGTACGCTGATCTTTTCCTTGCTGCTAAGAACCTTTCTGATGCTATCCTTC
TTTCTGACATCCTTAGAGTTAACACCGAGATCACCAAGGCTCCACTTTCTGCTTCTATGATCAAGAGATA
CGATGAGCACCACCAGGATCTTACCCTTTTGAAGGCTCTTGTTAGACAGCAGCTTCCAGAGAAGTACAAG
GAAATCTTCTTCGATCAGTCTAAGAACGGATACGCTGGATACATCGATGGAGGAGCTTCTCAGGAGGAGT
TCTACAAGTTCATCAAGCCAATCCTTGAGAAGATGGATGGAACCGAGGAGCTTCTTGTTAAGTTGAACAG
AGAGGATCTTCTTAGAAAGCAGAGAACCTTCGATAACGGATCTATCCCACACCAGATCCACCTTGGAGAG
CTTCACGCTATCCTTCGTAGACAGGAGGATTTCTACCCATTCTTGAAGGATAACAGAGAGAAGATCGAGA
AGATCCTTACCTTCAGAATCCCATACTACGTTGGACCACTTGCTAGAGGAAACTCTCGTTTCGCTTGGAT
GACCAGAAAGTCTGAGGAGACCATCACCCCTTGGAACTTCGAGGAGGTAAGTTTCTGCTTCTACCTTTGA
TATATATATAATAATTATCATTAATTAGTAGTAATATAATATTTCAAATATTTTTTTCAAAATAAAAGAA
TGTAGTATATAGCAATTGCTTTTCTGTAGTTTATAAGTGTGTATATTTTAATTTATAACTTTTCTAATAT
ATGACCAAAATTTGTTGATGTGCAGGTTGTTGATAAGGGAGCTTCTGCTCAGTCTTTCATCGAGAGAATG
ACCAACTTCGATAAGAACCTTCCAAACGAGAAGGTTCTTCCAAAGCACTCTCTTCTTTACGAGTACTTCA
CCGTTTACAACGAGCTTACCAAGGTTAAGTACGTTACCGAGGGAATGAGAAAGCCAGCTTTCCTTTCTGG
AGAGCAGAAGAAGGCTATCGTTGATCTTCTTTTCAAGACCAACAGAAAGGTTACCGTTAAGCAGTTGAAG
GAGGATTACTTCAAGAAGATCGAGTGCTTCGATTCTGTTGAAATCTCTGGAGTTGAGGATAGATTCAACG
CTTCTCTTGGAACCTACCACGATCTTTTGAAGATCATCAAGGATAAGGATTTCCTTGATAACGAGGAGAA
CGAGGACATCCTTGAGGACATCGTTCTTACCCTTACCCTTTTCGAGGATAGAGAGATGATCGAGGAGAGA
CTCAAGACCTACGCTCACCTTTTCGATGATAAGGTTATGAAGCAGTTGAAGAGAAGAAGATACACCGGAT
GGGGTAGACTTTCTCGTAAGTTGATCAACGGAATCAGAGATAAGCAGTCTGGAAAGACCATCCTTGATTT
CTTGAAGTCTGATGGATTCGCTAACAGAAACTTCATGCAGCTTATCCACGATGATTCTCTTACCTTCAAG
GAGGACATCCAGAAGGCTCAGGTTTCTGGACAGGGAGATTCTCTTCACGAGCACATCGCTAACCTTGCTG
GATCTCCAGCTATCAAGAAGGGAATCCTTCAGACCGTTAAGGTTGTTGATGAGCTTGTTAAGGTTATGGG
TAGACACAAGCCAGAGAACATCGTTATCGAGATGGCTAGAGAGAACCAGACCACCCAGAAGGGACAGAAG
AACTCTCGTGAGAGAATGAAGAGAATCGAGGAGGGAATCAAGGAGCTTGGATCTCAAATCTTGAAGGAGC
ACCCAGTTGAGAACACCCAGCTTCAGAACGAGAAGTTGTACCTTTACTACCTTCAGAACGGAAGAGATAT
GTACGTTGATCAGGAGCTTGACATCAACAGACTTTCTGATTACGATGTTGATCACATCGTTCCACAGTCT
TTCTTGAAGGATGATTCTATCGATAACAAGGTTCTTACCCGTTCTGATAAGAACAGAGGAAAGTCTGATA
ACGTTCCATCTGAGGAGGTTGTTAAGAAGATGAAGAACTACTGGAGACAGCTTCTTAACGCTAAGTTGAT
CACCCAGAGAAAGTTCGATAACCTTACCAAGGCTGAGAGAGGAGGACTTTCTGAGCTTGATAAGGCTGGA
TTCATCAAGAGACAGCTTGTTGAGACCAGACAGATCACCAAGCACGTTGCTCAGATCCTTGATTCTCGTA
TGAACACCAAGTACGATGAGAACGATAAGTTGATCAGAGAGGTTAAGGTTATCACCTTGAAGTCTAAGTT
GGTTTCTGATTTCAGAAAGGATTTCCAGTTCTACAAGGTTAGAGAGATCAACAACTACCACCACGCTCAC
GATGCTTACCTTAACGCTGTTGTTGGAACCGCTCTTATCAAGAAGTACCCAAAGTTGGAGTCTGAGTTCG
TTTACGGAGATTACAAGGTTTACGATGTTAGAAAGATGATCGCTAAGTCTGAGCAGGAGATCGGAAAGGC
TACCGCTAAGTACTTCTTCTACTCTAACATCATGAACTTCTTCAAGACCGAGATCACCCTTGCTAACGGA
GAGATCAGAAAGAGACCACTTATCGAGACCAACGGAGAGACCGGAGAGATCGTTTGGGATAAGGGAAGAG
ATTTCGCTACCGTTAGAAAGGTTCTTTCTATGCCACAGGTTAACATCGTTAAGAAAACCGAGGTTCAGAC
CGGAGGATTCTCTAAGGAGTCTATCCTTCCAAAGAGAAACTCTGATAAGTTGATCGCTAGAAAGAAGGAT
TGGGACCCAAAGAAGTACGGAGGATTCGATTCTCCAACCGTTGCTTACTCTGTTCTTGTTGTTGCTAAGG
TTGAGAAGGGAAAGTCTAAGAAGTTGAAGTCTGTTAAGGAGCTTCTTGGAATCACCATCATGGAGCGTTC
TTCTTTCGAGAAGAACCCAATCGATTTCCTTGAGGCTAAGGGATACAAGGAGGTTAAGAAGGATCTTATC
ATCAAGTTGCCAAAGTACTCTCTTTTCGAGCTTGAGAACGGAAGAAAGAGAATGCTTGCTTCTGCTGGAG
AGCTTCAGAAGGGAAACGAGCTTGCTCTTCCATCTAAGTACGTTAACTTCCTTTACCTTGCTTCTCACTA
CGAGAAGTTGAAGGGATCTCCAGAGGATAACGAGCAGAAGCAGCTTTTCGTTGAGCAGCACAAGCACTAC
CTTGATGAGATCATCGAGCAAATCTCTGAGTTCTCTAAGAGAGTTATCCTTGCTGATGCTAACCTTGATA
AGGTTCTTTCTGCTTACAACAAGCACAGAGATAAGCCAATCAGAGAGCAGGCTGAGAACATCATCCACCT
TTTCACCCTTACCAACCTTGGTGCTCCAGCTGCTTTCAAGTACTTCGATACCACCATCGATAGAAAAAGA
TACACCTCTACCAAGGAGGTTCTTGATGCTACCCTTATCCACCAGTCTATCACCGGACTTTACGAGACCA
GAATCGATCTTTCTCAGCTTGGAGGAGATAAGAGACCAGCTGCTACCAAGAAGGCTGGACAGGCTAAGAA
GAAGAAGTGAGACGTCCGATCGTTCAAACATTTGGCAATAAAGTTTCTTAAGATTGAATCCTGTTGCCGG
TCTTGCGATGATTATCATATAATTTCTGTTGAATTACGTTAAGCATGTAATAATTAACATGTAATGCATG
ACGTTATTTATGAGATGGGTTTTTATGATTAGAGTCCCGCAATTATACATTTAATACGCGATAGAAAACA
AAATATAGCGCGCAAACTAGGATAAATTATCGCGCGCGGTGTCATCTATGTTACTAGATCGGGAATTGAT
CCCCCCTCGACAGCTTCCGGAAAGGGCGAATTCGCAACTTTGTATACAAAAGTTGCCGAGCTCGCGGCCG
CATGTTGTTGTTACCAGAAAGTAAATAAATGTTCAATCTCTGATGTTCTCAAGTAAGTGAGTTTTATTGG
GAATAATATTAACTTATGTTCTTCTTGCATTTGATTTCTTTGCCGCTCTCTTCTTCTATCTTAAATCTGT
GTATACTATTTCACTATTGGGCTTTTTATTAGTCTATAATGGGACTCAAAATAAGGCTTTGGCCCACATC
AAAAAGATAAGTCACAAATCAAAACTAAATTCAGAGTCTTTTCTCCCACATCGGTCACTGTACTCATTTT
GTGTTTGTTTATATATTACACGAACCGATCTTTGGTACGCTTTGGTCCTTTGACGTCAAGTTTTAGAGCT
AGAAATAGCAAGTTAAAATAAGGCTAGTCCGTTATCAACTTGAAAAAGTGGCACCGAGTCGGTGCTTTTT
TTCTAGACCCAGCTTTCTTGTACAAAGTTGGCATTACCATGGCTTCGTTGAACAACGGAAACTCGACTTG
CCTTCCGCACAATACATCATTTCTTCTTAGCTTTTTTTCTTCTTCTTCGTTCATACAGTTTTTTTTTGTT
TATCAGCTTACATTTTCTTGAACCGTAGCTTTCGTTTTCTTCTTTTTAACTTTCCATTCGGAGTTTTTGT
ATCTTGTTTCATAGTTTGTCCCAGGATTAGAATGATTAGGCATCGAACCTTCAAGAATTTGATTGAATAA
AACATCTTCATTCTTAAGATATGAAGATAATCTTCAAAAGGCCCCTGGGAATCTGAAAGAAGAGAAGCAG
GCCCATTTATATGGGAAAGAACAATAGTATTTCTTATATAGGCCCATTTAAGTTGAAAACAATCTTCAAA
AGTCCCACATCGCTTAGATAAGAAAACGAAGCTGAGTTTATATACAGCTAGAGTCGAAGTAGTGATTGCA
GCATTTCCCAAATTAATAGTTTTAGAGCTAGAAATAGCAAGTTAAAATAAGGCTAGTCCGTTATCAACTT
GAAAAAGTGGCACCGAGTCGGTGCTTTTTTTCTAGACCCAGCTTTCTTGTACAAAGTTGGCATTACTGCA
GGTCGACGACCCAGCTTTCTTGTACAAAGTGGTTCGATAATTCTTAATTAACTAGTTCTAATCTAGAGTC
CTGCTTTAATGAGATATGCGAGACGCCTATGATCGCATGATATTTGCTTTCAATTCTGTTGTGCACGTTG
TAAAAAACCTGAGCATGTGTAGCTCAGATCCTTACCGCCGGTTTCGGTTCATTCTAATGAATATATCACC
CGTTACTATCGTATTTTTATGAATAATATTCTCCGTTCAATTTACTGATTGTACCCTACTACTTATATGT
ACAATATTAAAATGAAAACAATATATTGTGCTGAATAGGTTTATAGCGACATCTATGATAGAGCGCCACA
ATAACAAACAATTGCGTTTTATTATTACAAATCCAATTTTAAAAAAAGCGGCAGAACCGGTCAAACCTAA
AAGACTGATTACATAAATCTTATTCAAATTTCAAAAGTGCCCCAGGGGCTAGTATCTACGACACACCGAG
CGGCGAACTAATAACGCTCACTGAAGGGAACTCCGGTTCCCCGCCGGCGCGCATGGGTGAGATTCCTTGA
AGTTGAGTATTGGCCGTCCGCTCTACCGAAAGTTACGGGCACCATTCAACCCGGTCCAGCACGGCGGCCG
GGTAACCGACTTGCTGCCCCGAGAATTATGCAGCATTTTTTTGGTGTATGTGGGCCCCAAATGAAGTGCA
GGTCAAACCTTGACAGTGACGACAAATCGTTGGGCGGGTCCAGGGCGAATTTTGCGACAACATGTCGAGG
CTCAGCAGGACCTGCAGGCATGCAAGCTAGTGAAGAATCGATTTGCTACGTATTGCCCCTGCAGGTCCCC
AGATTAGCCTTTTCAATTTCAGAAAGAATGCTAACCCACAGATGGTTAGAGAGGCTTACGCAGCAGGTCT
CATCAAGACGATCTACCCGAGCAATAATCTCCAGGAAATCAAATACCTTCCCAAGAAGGTTAAAGATGCA
GTCAAAAGATTCAGGACTAACTGCATCAAGAACACAGAGAAAGATATATTTCTCAAGATCAGAAGTACTA
TTCCAGTATGGACGATTCAAGGCTTGCTTCACAAACCAAGGCAAGTAATAGAGATTGGAGTCTCTAAAAA
GGTAGTTCCCACTGAATCAAAGGCCATGGAGTCAAAGATTCAAATAGAGGACCTAACAGAACTCGCCGTA
AAGACTGGCGAACAGTTCATACAGAGTCTCTTACGACTCAATGACAAGAAGAAAATCTTCGTCAACATGG
TGGAGCACGACACACTTGTCTACTCCAAAAATATCAAAGATACAGTCTCAGAAGACCAAAGGGCAATTGA
GACTTTTCAACAAAGGGTAATATCCGGAAACCTCCTCGGATTCCATTGCCCAGCTATCTGTCACTTTATT
GTGAAGATAGTGGAAAAGGAAGGTGGCTCCTACAAATGCCATCATTGCGATAAAGGAAAGGCCATCGTTG
AAGATGCCTCTGCCGACAGTGGTCCCAAAGATGGACCCCCACCCACGAGGAGCATCGTGGAAAAAGAAGA
CGTTCCAACCACGTCTTCAAAGCAAGTGGATTGATGTGATATCTCCACTGACGTAAGGGATGACGCACAA
TCCCACTATCCTTCGCAAGACCCTTCCTCTATATAAGGAAGTTCATTTCATTTGGAGAGAACACGGGGGA
CTCTAGAGGATCCATGAGCCCAGAACGACGCCCGGCCGACATCCGCCGTGCCACCGAGGCGGACATGCCG
GCGGTCTGCACCATCGTCAACCACTACATCGAGACAAGCACGGTCAACTTCCGTACCGAGCCGCAGGAAC
CGCAGGAGTGGACGGACGACCTCGTCCGTCTGCGGGAGCGCTATCCCTGGCTCGTCGCCGAGGTGGACGG
CGAGGTCGCCGGCATCGCCTACGCGGGCCCCTGGAAGGCACGCAACGCCTACGACTGGACGGCCGAGTCG
ACCGTGTACGTCTCCCCCCGCCACCAGCGGACGGGACTGGGCTCCACGCTCTACACCCACCTGCTGAAGT
CCCTGGAGGCACAGGGCTTCAAGAGCGTGGTCGCTGTCATCGGGCTGCCCAACGACCCGAGCGTGCGCAT
GCACGAGGCGCTCGGATATGCCCCCCGCGGCATGCTGCGGGCGGCCGGCTTCAAGCACGGGAACTGGCAT
GACGTGGGTTTCTGGCAGCTGGACTTCAGCCTGCCGGTACCGCCCCGTCCGGTCCTGCCCGTCACCGAGA
TCTGAACGGAGTGCGCGTGGCATCGCCCGAGTTGGAGCTGGTACGGGAACTCATCGAACTCAACTGGCAT
ACCCGCAATGGTGAGGTGGAACCGCGGCGGATCGCGTACGACCGTGCCCAGGAGGGGGTACCGAGCTCGA
ATTTCCCCGATCGTTCAAACATTTGGCAATAAAGTTTCTTAAGATTGAATCCTGTTGCCGGTCTTGCGAT
GATTATCATATAATTTCTGTTGAATTACGTTAAGCATGTAATAATTAACATGTAATGCATGACGTTATTT
ATGAGATGGGTTTTTATGATTAGAGTCCCGCAATTATACATTTAATACGCGATAGAAAACAAAATATAGC
GCGCAAACTAGGATAAATTATCGCGCGCGGTGTCATCTATGTTACTAGATCGGGAATTAATTCACTGGCC
GTCGTTTTACAACGTCGTGACTGGGAAAACCCTGGCGTTACCCAACTTAATCGCCTTGCAGCACATCCCC
CTTTCGCCAGCTGGCGTAATAGCGAAGAGGCCCGCACCGATCGCCCTTCCCAACAGTTGCGCAGCCTGAA
TG
[44 nt withheld, positions 12323-12366]
C
[141 nt withheld, positions 12368-12508]
CCTTTGACGTTGGAGTCCACGTTCTTT
[37 nt withheld, positions 12536-12572]
ACCCTATCTCGGGCTATTCTTTTGATTTATAAGGGATTTTGCCGATTTCGGAACCACCATCAAACAGGAT
TTTCGCCTGCTGGGGCAAACCAGCGTGGACCGCTTGCTGCAACTCTCTCAGGGCCAGGCGGTGAAGGGCA
ATCAGCTGTTGCCCGTCTCACTGGTGAAAAGAAAAACCACCCCAGTACATTAAAAACGTCCGCAATGTGT
TATTAAGTTGTCTAAGCGTCAATTTGTTTACACCACAATATATCCTGCCACCAGCCAGCCAACAGCTCCC
CGACCGGCAGCTCGGCACAAAATCACCACTCGATACAGGCAGCCCATCAGTCCGGGACGGCGTCAGCGGG
AGAGCCGTTGTAAGGCGGCAGACTTTGCTCATGTTACCGATGCTATTCGGAAGAACGGCAACTAAGCTGC
CGGGTTTGAAACACGGATGATCTCGCGGAGGGTAGCATGTTGATTGTAACGATGACAGAGCGTTGCTGCC
TGTGATCAAATATCATCTCCCTCGCAGAGATCCGAATTATCAGCCTTCTTATTCATTTCTCGCTTAACCG
TGACAGGCTGTCGATCTTGAGAACTATGCCGACATAATAGGAAATCGCTGGATAAAGCCGCTGAGGAAGC
TGAGTGGCGCTATTTCTTTAGAAGTGAACGTTGACGATATCAACTCCCCTATCCATTGCTCACCGAATGG
TACAGGTCGGGGACCCGAAGTTCCGACTGTCGGCCTGATGCATCCCCGGCTGATCGACCCCAGATCTGGG
GCTGAGAAAGCCCAGTAAGGAAACAACTGTAGGTTCGAGTCGCGAGATCCCCCGGAACCAAAGGAAGTAG
GTTAAACCCGCTCCGATCAGGCCGAGCCACGCCAGGCCGAGAACATTGGTTCCTGTAGGCATCGGGATTG
GCGGATCAAACACTAAAGCTACTGGAACGAGCAGAAGTCCTCCGGCCGCCAGTTGCCAGGCGGTAAAGGT
GAGCAGAGGCACGGGAGGTTGCCACTTGCGGGTCAGCACGGTTCCGAACGCCATGGAAACCGCCCCCGCC
AGGCCCGCTGCGACGCCGACAGGATCTAGCGCTGCGTTTGGTGTCAACACCAACAGCGCCACGCCCGCAG
TTCCGCAAATAGCCCCCAGGACCGCCATCAATCGTATCGGGCTACCTAGCAGAGCGGCAGAGATGAACAC
GACCATCAGCGGCTGCACAGCGCCTACCGTCGCCGCGACCCCGCCCGGCAGGCGGTAGACCGAAATAAAC
AACAAGCTCCAGAATAGCGAAATATTAAGTGCGCCGAGGATGAAGATGCGCATCCACCAGATTCCCGTTG
GAATCTGTCGGACGATCATCACGAGCAATAAACCCGCCGGCAACGCCCGCAGCAGCATACCGGCGACCCC
TCGGCCTCGCTGTTCGGGCTCCACGAAAACGCCGGACAGATGCGCCTTGTGAGCGTCCTTGGGGCCGTCC
TCCTGTTTGAAGACCGACAGCCCAATGATCTCGCCGTCGATGTAGGCGCCGAATGCCACGGCATCTCGCA
ACCGTTCAGCGAACGCCTCCATGGGCTTTTTCTCCTCGTGCTCGTAAACGGACCCGAACATCTCTGGAGC
TTTCTTCAGGGCCGACAATCGGATCTCGCGGAAATCCTGCACGTCGGCCGCTCCAAGCCGTCGAATCTGA
GCCTTAATCACAATTGTCAATTTTAATCCTCTGTTTATCGGCAGTTCGTAGAGCGCGCCGTGCGTCCCGA
GCGATACTGAGCGAAGCAAGTGCGTCGAGCAGTGCCCGCTTGTTCCTGAAATGCCAGTAAAGCGCTGGCT
GCTGAACCCCCAGCCGGAACTGACCCCACAAGGCCCTAGCGTTTGCAATGCACCAGGTCATCATTGACCC
AGGCGTGTTCCACCAGGCCGCTGCCTCGCAACTCTTCGCAGGCTTCGCCGACCTGCTCGCGCCACTTCTT
CACGCGGGTGGAATCCGATCCGCACATGAGGCGGAAGGTTTCCAGCTTGAGCGGGTACGGCTCCCGGTGC
GAGCTGAAATAGTCGAACATCCGTCGGGCCGTCGGCGACAGCTTGCGGTACTTCTCCCATATGAATTTCG
TGTAGTGGTCGCCAGCAAACAGCACGACGATTTCCTCGTCGATCAGGACCTGGCAACGGGACGTTTTCTT
GCCACGGTCCAGGACGCGGAAGCGGTGCAGCAGCGACACCGATTCCAGGTGCCCAACGCGGTCGGACGTG
AAGCCCATCGCCGTCGCCTGTAGGCGCGACAGGCATTCCTCGGCCTTCGTGTAATACCGGCCATTGATCG
ACCAGCCCAGGTCCTGGCAAAGCTCGTAGAACGTGAAGGTGATCGGCTCGCCGATAGGGGTGCGCTTCGC
GTACTCCAACACCTGCTGCCACACCAGTTCGTCATCGTCGGCCCGCAGCTCGACGCCGGTGTAGGTGATC
TTCACGTCCTTGTTGACGTGGAAAATGACCTTGTTTTGCAGCGCCTCGCGCGGGATTTTCTTGTTGCGCG
TGGTGAACAGGGCAGAGCGGGCCGTGTCGTTTGGCATCGCTCGCATCGTGTCCGGCCACGGCGCAATATC
GAACAAGGAAAGCTGCATTTCCTTGATCTGCTGCTTCGTGTGTTTCAGCAACGCGGCCTGCTTGGCCTCG
CTGACCTGTTTTGCCAGGTCCTCGCCGGCGGTTTTTCGCTTCTTGGTCGTCATAGTTCCTCGCGTGTCGA
TGGTCATCGACTTCGCCAAACCTGCCGCCTCCTGTTCGAGACGACGCGAACGCTCCACGGCGGCCGATGG
CGCGGGCAGGGCAGGGGGAGCCAGTTGCACGCTGTCGCGCTCGATCTTGGCCGTAGCTTGCTGGACCATC
GAGCCGACGGACTGGAAGGTTTCGCGGGGCGCACGCATGACGGTGCGGCTTGCGATGGTTTCGGCATCCT
CGGCGGAAAACCCCGCGTCGATCAGTTCTTGCCTGTATGCCTTCCGGTCAAACGTCCGATTCATTCACCC
TCCTTGCGGGATTGCCCCGACTCACGCCGGGGCAATGTGCCCTTATTCCTGATTTGACCCGCCTGGTGCC
TTGGTGTCCAGATAATCCACCTTATCGGCAATGAAGTCGGTCCCGTAGACCGTCTGGCCGTCCTTCTCGT
ACTTGGTATTCCGAATCTTGCCCTGCACGAATACCAGCGACCCCTTGCCCAAATACTTGCCGTGGGCCTC
GGCCTGAGAGCCAAAACACTTGATGCGGAAGAAGTCGGTGCGCTCCTGCTTGTCGCCGGCATCGTTGCGC
CACATCTAGGTACTAAAACAATTCATCCAGTAAAATATAATATTTTATTTTCTCCCAATCAGGCTTGATC
CCCAGTAAGTCAAAAAATAGCTCGACATACTGTTCTTCCCCGATATCCTCCCTGATCGACCGGACGCAGA
AGGCAATGTCATACCACTTGTCCGCCCTGCCGCTTCTCCCAAGATCAATAAAGCCACTTACTTTGCCATC
TTTCACAAAGATGTTGCTGTCTCCCAGGTCGCCGTGGGAAAAGACAAGTTCCTCTTCGGGCTTTTCCGTC
TTTAAAAAATCATACAGCTCGCGCGGATCTTTAAATGGAGTGTCTTCTTCCCAGTTTTCGCAATCCACAT
CGGCCAGATCGTTATTCAGTAAGTAATCCAATTCGGCTAAGCGGCTGTCTAAGCTATTCGTATAGGGACA
ATCCGATATGTCGATGGAGTGAAAGAGCCTGATGCACTCCGCATACAGCTCGATAATCTTTTCAGGGCTT
TGTTCATCTTCATACTCTTCCGAGCAAAGGACGCCATCGGCCTCACTCATGAGCAGATTGCTCCAGCCAT
CATGCCGTTCAAAGTGCAGGACCTTTGGAACAGGCAGCTTTCCTTCCAGCCATAGCATCATGTCCTTTTC
CCGTTCCACATCATAGGTGGTCCCTTTATACCGGCTGTCCGTCATTTTTAAATATAGGTTTTCATTTTCT
CCCACCAGCTTATATACCTTAGCAGGAGACATTCCTTCCGTATCTTTTACGCAGCGGTATTTTTCGATCA
GTTTTTTCAATTCCGGTGATATTCTCATTTTAGCCATTTATTATTTCCTTCCTCTTTTCTACAGTATTTA
AAGATACCCCAAGAAGCTAATTATAACAAGACGAACTCCAATTCACTGTTCCTTGCATTCTAAAACCTTA
AATACCAGAAAACAGCTTTTTCAAAGTTGTTTTCAAAGTTGGCGTATAACATAGTATCGACGGAGCCGAT
TTTGAAACCACAATTATGGGTGATGCTGCCAACTTACTGATTTAGTGTATGATGGTGTTTTTGAGGTGCT
CCAGTGGCTTCTGTTTCTATCAGCTGTCCCTCCTGTTCAGCTACTGACGGGGTGGTGCGTAACGGCAAAA
GCACCGCCGGACATCAGCGCTATCTCTGCTCTCACTGCCGTAAAACATGGCAACTGCAGTTCACTTACAC
CGCTTCTCAACCCGGTACGCACCAGAAAATCATTGATATGGCCATGAATGGCGTTGGATGCCGGGCAACA
GCCCGCATTATGGGCGTTGGCCTCAACACGATTTTACGTCACTTAAAAAACTCAGGCCGCAGTCGGTAAC
CTCGCGCATACAGCCGGGCAGTGACGTCATCGTCTGCGCGGAAATGGACGAACAGTGGGGCTATGTCGGG
GCTAAATCGCGCCAGCGCTGGCTGTTTTACGCGTATGACAGTCTCCGGAAGACGGTTGTTGCGCACGTAT
TCGGTGAACGCACTATGGCGACGCTGGGGCGTCTTATGAGCCTGCTGTCACCCTTTGACGTGGTGATATG
GATGACGGATGGCTGGCCGCTGTATGAATCCCGCCTGAAGGGAAAGCTGCACGTAATCAGCAAGCGATAT
ACGCAGCGAATTGAGCGGCATAACCTGAATCTGAGGCAGCACCTGGCACGGCTGGGACGGAAGTCGCTGT
CGTTCTCAAAATCGGTGGAGCTGCATGACAAAGTCATCGGGCATTATCTGAACATAAAACACTATCAATA
AGTTGGAGTCATTACCCAATTATGATAGAATTTACAAGCTATAAGGTTATTGTCCTGGGTTTCAAGCATT
AGTCCATGCAAGTTTTTATGCTTTGCCCATTCTATAGATATATTGATAAGCGCGCTGCCTATGCCTTGCC
CCCTGAAATCCTTACATACGGCGATATCTTCTATATAAAAGATATATTATCTTATCAGTATTGTCAATAT
ATTCAAGGCAATCTGCCTCCTCATCCTCTTCATCCTCTTCGTCTTGGTAGCTTTTTAAATATGGCGCTTC
ATAGAGTAATTCTGTAAAGGTCCAATTCTCGTTTTCATACCTCGGTATAATCTTACCTATCACCTCAAAT
GGTTCGCTGGGTTTATCGCACCCCCGAACACGAGCACGGCACCCGCGACCACTATGCCAAGAATGCCCAA
GGTAAAAATTGCCGGCCCCGCCATGAAGTCCGTGAATGCCCCGACGGCCGAAGTGAAGGGCAGGCCGCCA
CCCAGGCCGCCGCCCTCACTGCCCGGCACCTGGTCGCTGAATGTCGATGCCAGCACCTGCGGCACGTCAA
TGCTTCCGGGCGTCGCGCTCGGGCTGATCGCCCATCCCGTTACTGCCCCGATCCCGGCAATGGCAAGGAC
TGCCAGCGCTGCCATTTTTGGGGTGAGGCCGTTCGCGGCCGAGGGGCGCAGCCCCTGGGGGGATGGGAGG
CCCGCGTTAGCGGGCCGGGAGGGTTCGAGAAGGGGGGGCACCCCCCTTCGGCGTGCGCGGTCACGCGCAC
AGGGCGCAGCCCTGGTTAAAAACAAGGTTTATAAATATTGGTTTAAAAGCAGGTTAAAAGACAGGTTAGC
GGTGGCCGAAAAACGGGCGGAAACCCTTGCAAATGCTGGATTTTCTGCCTGTGGACAGCCCCTCAAATGT
CAATAGGTGCGCCCCTCATCTGTCAGCACTCTGCCCCTCAAGTGTCAAGGATCGCGCCCCTCATCTGTCA
GTAGTCGCGCCCCTCAAGTGTCAATACCGCAGGGCACTTATCCCCAGGCTTGTCCACATCATCTGTGGGA
AACTCGCGTAAAATCAGGCGTTTTCGCCGATTTGCGAGGCTGGCCAGCTCCACGTCGCCGGCCGAAATCG
AGCCTGCCCCTCATCTGTCAACGCCGCGCCGGGTGAGTCGGCCCCTCAAGTGTCAACGTCCGCCCCTCAT
CTGTCAGTGAGGGCCAAGTTTTCCGCGAGGTATCCACAACGCCGGCGGCCGGCCGCGGTGTCTCGCACAC
GGCTTCGACGGCGTTTCTGGCGCGTTTGCAGGGCCATAGACGGCCGCCAGCCCAGCGGCGAGGGCAACCA
GCCCGGTGAGCGTCGGAAAGGCGCTCGGTCTTGCCTTGCTCGTCGGT
Features (pLannotate 1.2.2; 37 found; start..end, strand, type, name):
    104..475     -  CDS            traJ: oriT-recognizing protein; traJ
    508..617     -  oriT           oriT: incP origin of transfer
    749..939     +  rep_origin     ori (fragment): high-copy-number ColE1/pMB1/pBR322/pUC origin of replication
   1298..1948    -  CDS            TetR: tetracycline resistance regulatory protein; tetR
   2054..2303    +  CDS            TcR (fragment): tetracycline efflux protein; tetA; confers resistance to tetracycline
   2413..2437    -  misc_feature   RB T-DNA repeat: right border repeat from nopaline C58 T-DNA
   2561..2678    +  promoter       NOS promoter (fragment): nopaline synthase promoter
   3645..3669    +  protein_bind   attB1: mutant version of attB; recombination site for the Gateway® BP reaction BP Clonase™
   3691..3738    +  CDS            2xFLAG: two tandem FLAG® epitope tags
   3790..8079    +  CDS            pcoCas9: Cas9 endonuclease from the Streptococcus pyogenes Type II CRISPR/Cas system plant codon-optimized Cas9 gene containing the potato IV2 intron
   8138..8390    +  terminator     NOS terminator: nopaline synthase terminator and poly(A) signal
   8435..8455    +  protein_bind   attB5: mutant version of attB; core recombination site for the Gateway® BP reaction BP Clonase™
   8810..8885    +  misc_RNA       gRNA scaffold: guide RNA scaffold for the Streptococcus pyogenes CRISPR/Cas9 system
   8897..8918    -  protein_bind   attB2 (fragment): mutant version of attB; recombination site for the Gateway® BP reaction BP Clonase™
   9399..9474    +  misc_RNA       gRNA scaffold: guide RNA scaffold for the Streptococcus pyogenes CRISPR/Cas9 system
   9486..9507    -  protein_bind   attB2 (fragment): mutant version of attB; recombination site for the Gateway® BP reaction BP Clonase™
   9529..9553    -  protein_bind   attB2: mutant version of attB; recombination site for the Gateway® BP reaction BP Clonase™
   9591..10298   +  terminator     OCS terminator: octopine synthase terminator
  10299..10318   +  misc_feature   MCS (fragment): pUC18/19 multiple cloning site
  10848..11189   +  promoter       CaMV 35S promoter: strong constitutive promoter from cauliflower mosaic virus
  11214..11765   +  CDS            BlpR: phosphinothricin acetyltransferase; Streptomyces hygroscopicus bar; confers resistance to bialophos or phosphinothricin
  11780..11893   +  CDS            bah (fragment): BAH_STRHY - Protein inferred from homology: Swiss-Prot protein existence level 3. This protein removes the N-acetyl group from bialaphos as one of the final steps of the bialaphos biosynthetic pathway. From Streptomyces hygroscopicus.
  11886..11903   -  misc_feature   MCS (fragment): pUC18/19 multiple cloning site
  11909..12161   +  terminator     NOS terminator: nopaline synthase terminator and poly(A) signal
  12170..12325   +  CDS            lacZα (fragment) (sequence partly withheld): LacZα fragment of β-galactosidase; lacZ fragment
  12323..12623   +  rep_origin     M13 ori (fragment) (sequence partly withheld): M13 bacteriophage origin of replication; arrow indicates direction of (+) strand synthesis
  12624..12754   +  CDS            lacI (fragment): lac repressor; lacI; The lac repressor binds to the lac operator to inhibit transcription in E. coli. This inhibition can be relieved by adding lactose or isopropyl-β-D-thiogalactopyranoside (IPTG).
  12808..12832   -  misc_feature   LB T-DNA repeat: left border repeat from nopaline C58 T-DNA
  14289..14408   -  CDS            tetR (fragment): TETR1_ECOLX - Experimental evidence at protein level: Swiss-Prot protein existence level 1. TetR is the repressor of the tetracycline resistance element; its N-terminal region forms a helix-turn-helix structure and binds DNA. Binding of tetracycline to TetR reduces the repressor affinity for the tetracycline resistance gene (tetA) promoter operator sites. From Escherichia coli.
  14428..15576   -  CDS            trfA: trans-acting replication protein that binds to and activates oriV
  15875..16669   -  CDS            KanR: aminoglycoside phosphotransferase; aphA-3; confers resistance to kanamycin
  16861..17628   +  mobile_element IS1: prokaryotic transposable element IS1
  17637..17786   -  CDS            satA (fragment): STA_BACSU - Also known as yyaR. Experimental evidence at protein level: Swiss-Prot protein existence level 1. Involved in resistance to streptothricin, a broad-spectrum antibiotic produced by streptomycetes. Detoxifies streptothricin via acetylation of the beta amino group of the first beta-lysyl moiety of streptothricin. From Bacillus subtilis (strain 168).
  17785..17979   -  CDS            satA (fragment): STA_BACSU - Also known as yyaR. Experimental evidence at protein level: Swiss-Prot protein existence level 1. Involved in resistance to streptothricin, a broad-spectrum antibiotic produced by streptomycetes. Detoxifies streptothricin via acetylation of the beta amino group of the first beta-lysyl moiety of streptothricin. From Bacillus subtilis (strain 168).
  17982..18257   -  CDS            klaC (fragment): KLAC_ECOLX - Also known as telB. Protein predicted: Swiss-Prot protein existence level 4. Belongs to the kla operon, which is associated with cryptic tellurite resistance, and IncW plasmid fertility inhibition. From Escherichia coli.
  18329..18943   -  rep_origin     oriV: origin of replication for the bacterial F plasmid
  18936..66      -  CDS            traI (fragment) (across the origin): TRAI6_ECOLX - Experimental evidence at protein level: Swiss-Prot protein existence level 1. The initiation process of transfer DNA synthesis requires the interaction of at least three plasmid-specific components (TraH, I, and J) at the transfer origin resulting in the assembly of a specialised nucleoprotein complex - the relaxosome. Site- and strand-specific cleavage at the transfer origin is dependent on TraI and TraJ. From Escherichia coli.
