[The description below was written by a language model from this plasmid's Addgene catalogue record and pLannotate feature annotations shown in this document.]
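Description:
pSC39 is a roughly 19 kb plant-expression CRISPR/Cas9 binary vector built on the pSC218 backbone by Gateway cloning. It is designed to mutate Medtr2g101180, a "Cop-like" gene whose locus name indicates Medicago truncatula, and the associated study validated candidate genes for variation in nodulation. The backbone carries the hallmarks of a broad-host-range IncP/RK2-type replicon: oriV with its trans-acting replication protein trfA, plus oriT and traJ for conjugative mobilisation. This fits the recorded low copy number and suits a plasmid that shuttles between E. coli and, presumably, Agrobacterium. Bacterial selection is by kanamycin (aphA-3). The annotation also picks up backbone remnants: tetR and a partial tetA, an IS1 element, and fragments of a ColE1-type origin, lacZα, lacI and an M13 origin.

Between the nopaline-type right and left T-DNA border repeats sit three functional units. The first is a plant codon-optimised Streptococcus pyogenes Cas9 containing the potato IV2 intron, with an N-terminal 2xFLAG tag and a NOS terminator. The catalogue entry says it is driven by the Gmubi promoter, although that promoter is not itself annotated in the feature table. The Cas9 unit is flanked by attB1 and attB5 sites. Downstream, up to attB2, lie two guide RNA scaffolds corresponding to the two-guide ("2xplex") arrangement against the target gene, followed by an OCS terminator. The promoters driving the guides are not identified in the record. The third unit is a CaMV 35S promoter–bar (phosphinothricin acetyltransferase)–NOS terminator cassette, which allows selection of transformed plant tissue with phosphinothricin or bialaphos. Using two guides at once raises the chance of a disruptive mutation, or a deletion between the two cut sites.
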