Addgene plasmid #104813: pSC39
Purpose: CRISPR/Cas9 2xplex gRNA targeting Medtr2g101180 (Cop-like). Also expresses Cas9 from Gmubi promoter.
Depositing lab: Nevin Young. Depositing organization: University of Minnesota. Publication: Validating Genome-Wide Association Candidates Controlling Quantitative Variation in Nodulation. Curtin SJ, Tiffin P, Guhlin J, Trujillo DI, Burghart LT, Atkins P, Baltes NJ, Denny R, Voytas DF, Stupar RM, Young ND. Plant Physiol. 2017 Feb;173(2):921-931. doi: 10.1104/pp.16.01923. Epub 2017 Jan 5. PubMed 28057894.
Backbone
  Vector backbone: pSC218
  Vector type: Plant Expression, CRISPR
Growth in bacteria
  Bacterial resistance: Kanamycin, 50 μg/mL
  Growth temperature: 37°C
  Growth strain: DH5alpha
  Copy number: Low Copy
Gene/Insert
  Gene/Insert name: Medtr2g101180 (alt name: Cop-like)
  gRNA/shRNA sequence: gcagcatttcccaaattaatag, ctttggtcctttgacgtcaa
  Cloning method: Gateway Cloning
Terms and licenses: Academic/Nonprofit Terms; Industry Terms: Not Available to Industry
Depositor comments: 112-15:3.1. Alternative name of plasmid: pSG218GG
How to cite: pSC39 was a gift from Nevin Young (Addgene plasmid # 104813 ; http://n2t.net/addgene:104813 ; RRID:Addgene_104813)
